Addgene plasmid #77147: PGM2L1 gRNA (BRDN0001147006)
Purpose: 3rd generation lentiviral gRNA plasmid targeting human PGM2L1
Depositing lab: John Doench & David Root. Depositing organization: Broad Institute. Publication: Optimized sgRNA design to maximize activity and minimize off-target effects of CRISPR-Cas9. Doench JG, Fusi N, Sullender M, Hegde M, Vaimberg EW, Donovan KF, Smith I, Tothova Z, Wilen C, Orchard R, Virgin HW, Listgarten J, Root DE. Nat Biotechnol. 2016 Jan 18. doi: 10.1038/nbt.3437. PubMed 26780180.
Backbone
  Vector backbone: lentiGuide-Puro
  Backbone manufacturer: Zhang Lab (Addgene plasmid # 52963)
  Vector type: Mammalian Expression, Lentiviral, CRISPR
  Selectable markers: Puromycin
Growth in bacteria
  Bacterial resistance: Ampicillin, 100 μg/mL
  Growth temperature: 37°C
  Growth strain: DH5alpha
  Copy number: High Copy
Gene/Insert
  Gene/Insert name: PGM2L1 (alt names: PGM2L1; NM_173582.4)
  gRNA/shRNA sequence: TATCTTGAAAAAAGGTACAC
  Species: H. sapiens (human)
  Entrez Gene: PGM2L1 (a.k.a. BM32A, PMMLP)
  Promoter: hU6
  Cloning method: Unknown
  Sequencing primers: 5′ U6-F; 3′ pS2-R
Terms and licenses: Academic/Nonprofit Terms; Industry Terms: Not Available to Industry
Depositor comments: The gRNA was designed to target the following Genbank reference sequence(s): NM_173582.4. Note that this plasmid does NOT contain Cas9. It should be used in conjunction with lentiCas9-Blast (Addgene #52962) or otherwise with cell lines already expressing Cas9. Browse the full kinome gRNA library at http://www.addgene.org/pooled-library/broadgpp-human-kinome/ or visit http://www.broadinstitute.org/rnai/public/ for detailed protocols and information.
How to cite: PGM2L1 gRNA (BRDN0001147006) was a gift from John Doench & David Root (Addgene plasmid # 77147 ; http://n2t.net/addgene:77147 ; RRID:Addgene_77147)
