[The description below was written by a language model from this plasmid's Addgene catalogue record and pLannotate feature annotations shown in this document.]
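Description:
PGM2L1 gRNA (BRDN0001147006) is a third-generation lentiviral guide RNA plasmid built on the lentiGuide-Puro backbone and designed to direct Streptococcus pyogenes Cas9 to the human PGM2L1 gene. It is maintained in E. coli as a high-copy plasmid through a ColE1/pUC-type origin with ampicillin selection from the β-lactamase gene. The backbone also carries an f1 origin, an SV40 origin and poly(A) signal, and remnants of lac and T7/T3 promoter elements left over from earlier cloning vectors.

The lentiviral transfer cassette begins with an RSV promoter fused to a truncated HIV-1 5' LTR, which makes genomic RNA production Tat-independent. This is followed by the Ψ packaging signal with a gag fragment, the Rev response element for nuclear export of the unspliced RNA, and a cPPT/CTS that aids nuclear import of the provirus. Within this frame, a human U6 RNA polymerase III promoter drives the PGM2L1-specific spacer joined to the Cas9 gRNA scaffold. A separate EF-1α core promoter with its intron A expresses puromycin N-acetyltransferase for selection of transduced mammalian cells, and a WPRE enhances that transcript. The cassette ends in a ΔU3 self-inactivating 3' LTR, so the integrated provirus lacks LTR promoter activity.

The plasmid does not encode Cas9, so it is meant to be used with a separate Cas9 lentivirus or in cells that already express the nuclease. The guide was designed against a PGM2L1 RefSeq transcript and belongs to a human kinome gRNA collection used for gene knockout experiments.
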