Features (pLannotate 1.2.2; 29 found; start..end, strand, type, name):
     14..80      +  CDS            small t antigen (fragment): SV40 (simian virus 40) small t antigen
    106..317     +  promoter       EF-1α core promoter: core promoter for human elongation factor EF-1α
    318..1256    +  intron         EF-1α intron A: intron upstream of the start codon of human EF-1α
   1278..1877    +  CDS            PuroR (fragment): puromycin N-acetyltransferase; pac from Streptomyces; confers resistance to puromycin
   1893..2481    +  misc_feature   WPRE: woodchuck hepatitis virus posttranscriptional regulatory element
   2532..2551    +  misc_feature   cPPT/CTS (fragment): central polypurine tract and central termination sequence of HIV-1
   2553..2786    +  LTR            3' LTR (ΔU3): self-inactivating 3' long terminal repeat (LTR) from HIV-1
   2864..2985    +  polyA_signal   SV40 poly(A) signal: SV40 polyadenylation signal
   3025..3160    +  rep_origin     SV40 ori: SV40 origin of replication
   3181..3199    -  promoter       T7 promoter: promoter for bacteriophage T7 RNA polymerase
   3207..3362    +  CDS            lacZα (fragment): LacZα fragment of β-galactosidase; lacZ fragment
   3367..3795    +  rep_origin     f1 ori (sequence partly withheld): f1 bacteriophage origin of replication; arrow indicates direction of (+) strand synthesis
   3848..3952    +  promoter       AmpR promoter: bla
   3953..4813    +  CDS            AmpR: β-lactamase; bla; confers resistance to ampicillin, carbenicillin, and related antibiotics
   4984..5572    +  rep_origin     ori: high-copy-number ColE1/pMB1/pBR322/pUC origin of replication
   5755..5847    +  CDS            lacI (fragment): lac repressor; lacI; The lac repressor binds to the lac operator to inhibit transcription in E. coli. This inhibition can be relieved by adding lactose or isopropyl-β-D-thiogalactopyranoside (IPTG).
   5860..5881    +  protein_bind   CAP binding site: CAP binding activates transcription in the presence of cAMP. E. coli catabolite activator protein
   5896..5926    +  promoter       lac promoter: promoter for the E. coli lac operon
   5934..5950    +  protein_bind   lac operator: The lac repressor binds to the lac operator to inhibit transcription in E. coli. This inhibition can be relieved by adding lactose or isopropyl-β-D-thiogalactopyranoside (IPTG). lac repressor encoded by lacI
   5995..6013    +  promoter       T3 promoter: promoter for bacteriophage T3 RNA polymerase
   6041..6267    +  promoter       RSV promoter: Rous sarcoma virus enhancer/promoter
   6268..6448    +  LTR            5' LTR (truncated): truncated 5' long terminal repeat (LTR) from HIV-1
   6495..6620    +  misc_feature   HIV-1 Ψ: packaging signal of human immunodeficiency virus type 1
   6604..6967    +  CDS            HIV-1 gag (fragment): gag protein from human immunodeficiency virus 1; gag
   7113..7346    +  misc_feature   RRE: The Rev response element (RRE) of HIV-1 allows for Rev-dependent mRNA export from the nucleus to the cytoplasm.
   7723..7749    +  CDS            Rev (fragment): human immunodeficiency virus 1 (HIV-1) Rev protein; rev; enhances nuclear export of unspliced and incompletely spliced viral mRNAs
   7753..7993    +  promoter       U6 promoter: RNA polymerase III promoter for human U6 snRNA
   8023..8098    +  misc_RNA       gRNA scaffold: guide RNA scaffold for the Streptococcus pyogenes CRISPR/Cas9 system
   8154..8271    +  misc_feature   cPPT/CTS: central polypurine tract and central termination sequence of HIV-1
>Addgene plasmid #77147 | PGM2L1 gRNA (BRDN0001147006) | addgene full sequence | sequence record 187206 | Addgene Assembled Sequence
CCCGGGTGCAAAGATGGATAAAGTTTTAAACAGAGAGGAATCTTTGCAGCTAATGGACCTTCTAGGTCTT
GAAAGGAGTGGGAATTGGCTCCGGTGCCCGTCAGTGGGCAGAGCGCACATCGCCCACAGTCCCCGAGAAG
TTGGGGGGAGGGGTCGGCAATTGATCCGGTGCCTAGAGAAGGTGGCGCGGGGTAAACTGGGAAAGTGATG
TCGTGTACTGGCTCCGCCTTTTTCCCGAGGGTGGGGGAGAACCGTATATAAGTGCAGTAGTCGCCGTGAA
CGTTCTTTTTCGCAACGGGTTTGCCGCCAGAACACAGGTAAGTGCCGTGTGTGGTTCCCGCGGGCCTGGC
CTCTTTACGGGTTATGGCCCTTGCGTGCCTTGAATTACTTCCACCTGGCTGCAGTACGTGATTCTTGATC
CCGAGCTTCGGGTTGGAAGTGGGTGGGAGAGTTCGAGGCCTTGCGCTTAAGGAGCCCCTTCGCCTCGTGC
TTGAGTTGAGGCCTGGCCTGGGCGCTGGGGCCGCCGCGTGCGAATCTGGTGGCACCTTCGCGCCTGTCTC
GCTGCTTTCGATAAGTCTCTAGCCATTTAAAATTTTTGATGACCTGCTGCGACGCTTTTTTTCTGGCAAG
ATAGTCTTGTAAATGCGGGCCAAGATCTGCACACTGGTATTTCGGTTTTTGGGGCCGCGGGCGGCGACGG
GGCCCGTGCGTCCCAGCGCACATGTTCGGCGAGGCGGGGCCTGCGAGCGCGGCCACCGAGAATCGGACGG
GGGTAGTCTCAAGCTGGCCGGCCTGCTCTGGTGCCTGGCCTCGCGCCGCCGTGTATCGCCCCGCCCTGGG
CGGCAAGGCTGGCCCGGTCGGCACCAGTTGCGTGAGCGGAAAGATGGCCGCTTCCCGGCCCTGCTGCAGG
GAGCTCAAAATGGAGGACGCGGCGCTCGGGAGAGCGGGCGGGTGAGTCACCCACACAAAGGAAAAGGGCC
TTTCCGTCCTCAGCCGTCGCTTCATGTGACTCCACGGAGTACCGGGCGCCGTCCAGGCACCTCGATTAGT
TCTCGAGCTTTTGGAGTACGTCGTCTTTAGGTTGGGGGGAGGGGTTTTATGCGATGGAGTTTCCCCACAC
TGAGTGGGTGGAGACTGAAGTTAGGCCAGCTTGGCACTTGATGTAATTCTCCTTGGAATTTGCCCTTTTT
GAGTTTGGATCTTGGTTCATTCTCAAGCCTCAGACAGTGGTTCAAAGTTTTTTTCTTCCATTTCAGGTGT
CGTGACGTACGGCCACCATGACCGAGTACAAGCCCACGGTGCGCCTCGCCACCCGCGACGACGTCCCCAG
GGCCGTACGCACCCTCGCCGCCGCGTTCGCCGACTACCCCGCCACGCGCCACACCGTCGATCCGGACCGC
CACATCGAGCGGGTCACCGAGCTGCAAGAACTCTTCCTCACGCGCGTCGGGCTCGACATCGGCAAGGTGT
GGGTCGCGGACGACGGCGCCGCCGTGGCGGTCTGGACCACGCCGGAGAGCGTCGAAGCGGGGGCGGTGTT
CGCCGAGATCGGCCCGCGCATGGCCGAGTTGAGCGGTTCCCGGCTGGCCGCGCAGCAACAGATGGAAGGC
CTCCTGGCGCCGCACCGGCCCAAGGAGCCCGCGTGGTTCCTGGCCACCGTCGGAGTCTCGCCCGACCACC
AGGGCAAGGGTCTGGGCAGCGCCGTCGTGCTCCCCGGAGTGGAGGCGGCCGAGCGCGCCGGGGTGCCCGC
CTTCCTGGAGACCTCCGCGCCCCGCAACCTCCCCTTCTACGAGCGGCTCGGCTTCACCGTCACCGCCGAC
GTCGAGGTGCCCGAAGGACCGCGCACCTGGTGCATGACCCGCAAGCCCGGTGCCTGAACGCGTTAAGTCG
ACAATCAACCTCTGGATTACAAAATTTGTGAAAGATTGACTGGTATTCTTAACTATGTTGCTCCTTTTAC
GCTATGTGGATACGCTGCTTTAATGCCTTTGTATCATGCTATTGCTTCCCGTATGGCTTTCATTTTCTCC
TCCTTGTATAAATCCTGGTTGCTGTCTCTTTATGAGGAGTTGTGGCCCGTTGTCAGGCAACGTGGCGTGG
TGTGCACTGTGTTTGCTGACGCAACCCCCACTGGTTGGGGCATTGCCACCACCTGTCAGCTCCTTTCCGG
GACTTTCGCTTTCCCCCTCCCTATTGCCACGGCGGAACTCATCGCCGCCTGCCTTGCCCGCTGCTGGACA
GGGGCTCGGCTGTTGGGCACTGACAATTCCGTGGTGTTGTCGGGGAAATCATCGTCCTTTCCTTGGCTGC
TCGCCTGTGTTGCCACCTGGATTCTGCGCGGGACGTCCTTCTGCTACGTCCCTTCGGCCCTCAATCCAGC
GGACCTTCCTTCCCGCGGCCTGCTGCCGGCTCTGCGGCCTCTTCCGCGTCTTCGCCTTCGCCCTCAGACG
AGTCGGATCTCCCTTTGGGCCGCCTCCCCGCGTCGACTTTAAGACCAATGACTTACAAGGCAGCTGTAGA
TCTTAGCCACTTTTTAAAAGAAAAGGGGGGACTGGAAGGGCTAATTCACTCCCAACGAAGACAAGATCTG
CTTTTTGCTTGTACTGGGTCTCTCTGGTTAGACCAGATCTGAGCCTGGGAGCTCTCTGGCTAACTAGGGA
ACCCACTGCTTAAGCCTCAATAAAGCTTGCCTTGAGTGCTTCAAGTAGTGTGTGCCCGTCTGTTGTGTGA
CTCTGGTAACTAGAGATCCCTCAGACCCTTTTAGTCAGTGTGGAAAATCTCTAGCAGTACGTATAGTAGT
TCATGTCATCTTATTATTCAGTATTTATAACTTGCAAAGAAATGAATATCAGAGAGTGAGAGGAACTTGT
TTATTGCAGCTTATAATGGTTACAAATAAAGCAATAGCATCACAAATTTCACAAATAAAGCATTTTTTTC
ACTGCATTCTAGTTGTGGTTTGTCCAAACTCATCAATGTATCTTATCATGTCTGGCTCTAGCTATCCCGC
CCCTAACTCCGCCCATCCCGCCCCTAACTCCGCCCAGTTCCGCCCATTCTCCGCCCCATGGCTGACTAAT
TTTTTTTATTTATGCAGAGGCCGAGGCCGCCTCGGCCTCTGAGCTATTCCAGAAGTAGTGAGGAGGCTTT
TTTGGAGGCCTAGGGACGTACCCAATTCGCCCTATAGTGAGTCGTATTACGCGCGCTCACTGGCCGTCGT
TTTACAACGTCGTGACTGGGAAAACCCTGGCGTTACCCAACTTAATCGCCTTGCAGCACATCCCCCTTTC
GCCAGCTGGCGTAATAGCGAAGAGGCCCGCACCGATCGCCCTTCCCAACAGTTGCGCAGCCTGAATGGCG
AATGGG
[124 nt withheld, positions 3367-3490]
C
[91 nt withheld, positions 3492-3582]
A
[49 nt withheld, positions 3584-3632]
CCTTTGACGTTGGAGTCCACGTTCTTT
[37 nt withheld, positions 3660-3696]
ACCCTATCTCGGTCTATTCTTTTGATTTATAAGGGATTTTGCCGATTTCGGCCTATTGGTTAAAAAATGA
GCTGATTTAACAAAAATTTAACGCGAATTTTAACAAAATATTAACGCTTACAATTTAGGTGGCACTTTTC
GGGGAAATGTGCGCGGAACCCCTATTTGTTTATTTTTCTAAATACATTCAAATATGTATCCGCTCATGAG
ACAATAACCCTGATAAATGCTTCAATAATATTGAAAAAGGAAGAGTATGAGTATTCAACATTTCCGTGTC
GCCCTTATTCCCTTTTTTGCGGCATTTTGCCTTCCTGTTTTTGCTCACCCAGAAACGCTGGTGAAAGTAA
AAGATGCTGAAGATCAGTTGGGTGCACGAGTGGGTTACATCGAACTGGATCTCAACAGCGGTAAGATCCT
TGAGAGTTTTCGCCCCGAAGAACGTTTTCCAATGATGAGCACTTTTAAAGTTCTGCTATGTGGCGCGGTA
TTATCCCGTATTGACGCCGGGCAAGAGCAACTCGGTCGCCGCATACACTATTCTCAGAATGACTTGGTTG
AGTACTCACCAGTCACAGAAAAGCATCTTACGGATGGCATGACAGTAAGAGAATTATGCAGTGCTGCCAT
AACCATGAGTGATAACACTGCGGCCAACTTACTTCTGACAACGATCGGAGGACCGAAGGAGCTAACCGCT
TTTTTGCACAACATGGGGGATCATGTAACTCGCCTTGATCGTTGGGAACCGGAGCTGAATGAAGCCATAC
CAAACGACGAGCGTGACACCACGATGCCTGTAGCAATGGCAACAACGTTGCGCAAACTATTAACTGGCGA
ACTACTTACTCTAGCTTCCCGGCAACAATTAATAGACTGGATGGAGGCGGATAAAGTTGCAGGACCACTT
CTGCGCTCGGCCCTTCCGGCTGGCTGGTTTATTGCTGATAAATCTGGAGCCGGTGAGCGTGGGTCTCGCG
GTATCATTGCAGCACTGGGGCCAGATGGTAAGCCCTCCCGTATCGTAGTTATCTACACGACGGGGAGTCA
GGCAACTATGGATGAACGAAATAGACAGATCGCTGAGATAGGTGCCTCACTGATTAAGCATTGGTAACTG
TCAGACCAAGTTTACTCATATATACTTTAGATTGATTTAAAACTTCATTTTTAATTTAAAAGGATCTAGG
TGAAGATCCTTTTTGATAATCTCATGACCAAAATCCCTTAACGTGAGTTTTCGTTCCACTGAGCGTCAGA
CCCCGTAGAAAAGATCAAAGGATCTTCTTGAGATCCTTTTTTTCTGCGCGTAATCTGCTGCTTGCAAACA
AAAAAACCACCGCTACCAGCGGTGGTTTGTTTGCCGGATCAAGAGCTACCAACTCTTTTTCCGAAGGTAA
CTGGCTTCAGCAGAGCGCAGATACCAAATACTGTTCTTCTAGTGTAGCCGTAGTTAGGCCACCACTTCAA
GAACTCTGTAGCACCGCCTACATACCTCGCTCTGCTAATCCTGTTACCAGTGGCTGCTGCCAGTGGCGAT
AAGTCGTGTCTTACCGGGTTGGACTCAAGACGATAGTTACCGGATAAGGCGCAGCGGTCGGGCTGAACGG
GGGGTTCGTGCACACAGCCCAGCTTGGAGCGAACGACCTACACCGAACTGAGATACCTACAGCGTGAGCT
ATGAGAAAGCGCCACGCTTCCCGAAGGGAGAAAGGCGGACAGGTATCCGGTAAGCGGCAGGGTCGGAACA
GGAGAGCGCACGAGGGAGCTTCCAGGGGGAAACGCCTGGTATCTTTATAGTCCTGTCGGGTTTCGCCACC
TCTGACTTGAGCGTCGATTTTTGTGATGCTCGTCAGGGGGGCGGAGCCTATGGAAAAACGCCAGCAACGC
GGCCTTTTTACGGTTCCTGGCCTTTTGCTGGCCTTTTGCTCACATGTTCTTTCCTGCGTTATCCCCTGAT
TCTGTGGATAACCGTATTACCGCCTTTGAGTGAGCTGATACCGCTCGCCGCAGCCGAACGACCGAGCGCA
GCGAGTCAGTGAGCGAGGAAGCGGAAGAGCGCCCAATACGCAAACCGCCTCTCCCCGCGCGTTGGCCGAT
TCATTAATGCAGCTGGCACGACAGGTTTCCCGACTGGAAAGCGGGCAGTGAGCGCAACGCAATTAATGTG
AGTTAGCTCACTCATTAGGCACCCCAGGCTTTACACTTTATGCTTCCGGCTCGTATGTTGTGTGGAATTG
TGAGCGGATAACAATTTCACACAGGAAACAGCTATGACCATGATTACGCCAAGCGCGCAATTAACCCTCA
CTAAAGGGAACAAAAGCTGGAGCTGCAAGCTTAATGTAGTCTTATGCAATACTCTTGTAGTCTTGCAACA
TGGTAACGATGAGTTAGCAACATGCCTTACAAGGAGAGAAAAAGCACCGTGCATGCCGATTGGTGGAAGT
AAGGTGGTACGATCGTGCCTTATTAGGAAGGCAACAGACGGGTCTGACATGGATTGGACGAACCACTGAA
TTGCCGCATTGCAGAGATATTGTATTTAAGTGCCTAGCTCGATACATAAACGGGTCTCTCTGGTTAGACC
AGATCTGAGCCTGGGAGCTCTCTGGCTAACTAGGGAACCCACTGCTTAAGCCTCAATAAAGCTTGCCTTG
AGTGCTTCAAGTAGTGTGTGCCCGTCTGTTGTGTGACTCTGGTAACTAGAGATCCCTCAGACCCTTTTAG
TCAGTGTGGAAAATCTCTAGCAGTGGCGCCCGAACAGGGACTTGAAAGCGAAAGGGAAACCAGAGGAGCT
CTCTCGACGCAGGACTCGGCTTGCTGAAGCGCGCACGGCAAGAGGCGAGGGGCGGCGACTGGTGAGTACG
CCAAAAATTTTGACTAGCGGAGGCTAGAAGGAGAGAGATGGGTGCGAGAGCGTCAGTATTAAGCGGGGGA
GAATTAGATCGCGATGGGAAAAAATTCGGTTAAGGCCAGGGGGAAAGAAAAAATATAAATTAAAACATAT
AGTATGGGCAAGCAGGGAGCTAGAACGATTCGCAGTTAATCCTGGCCTGTTAGAAACATCAGAAGGCTGT
AGACAAATACTGGGACAGCTACAACCATCCCTTCAGACAGGATCAGAAGAACTTAGATCATTATATAATA
CAGTAGCAACCCTCTATTGTGTGCATCAAAGGATAGAGATAAAAGACACCAAGGAAGCTTTAGACAAGAT
AGAGGAAGAGCAAAACAAAAGTAAGACCACCGCACAGCAAGCGGCCGCTGATCTTCAGACCTGGAGGAGG
AGATATGAGGGACAATTGGAGAAGTGAATTATATAAATATAAAGTAGTAAAAATTGAACCATTAGGAGTA
GCACCCACCAAGGCAAAGAGAAGAGTGGTGCAGAGAGAAAAAAGAGCAGTGGGAATAGGAGCTTTGTTCC
TTGGGTTCTTGGGAGCAGCAGGAAGCACTATGGGCGCAGCGTCAATGACGCTGACGGTACAGGCCAGACA
ATTATTGTCTGGTATAGTGCAGCAGCAGAACAATTTGCTGAGGGCTATTGAGGCGCAACAGCATCTGTTG
CAACTCACAGTCTGGGGCATCAAGCAGCTCCAGGCAAGAATCCTGGCTGTGGAAAGATACCTAAAGGATC
AACAGCTCCTGGGGATTTGGGGTTGCTCTGGAAAACTCATTTGCACCACTGCTGTGCCTTGGAATGCTAG
TTGGAGTAATAAATCTCTGGAACAGATTTGGAATCACACGACCTGGATGGAGTGGGACAGAGAAATTAAC
AATTACACAAGCTTAATACACTCCTTAATTGAAGAATCGCAAAACCAGCAAGAAAAGAATGAACAAGAAT
TATTGGAATTAGATAAATGGGCAAGTTTGTGGAATTGGTTTAACATAACAAATTGGCTGTGGTATATAAA
ATTATTCATAATGATAGTAGGAGGCTTGGTAGGTTTAAGAATAGTTTTTGCTGTACTTTCTATAGTGAAT
AGAGTTAGGCAGGGATATTCACCATTATCGTTTCAGACCCACCTCCCAACCCCGAGGGGACCCAGAGAGG
GCCTATTTCCCATGATTCCTTCATATTTGCATATACGATACAAGGCTGTTAGAGAGATAATTAGAATTAA
TTTGACTGTAAACACAAAGATATTAGTACAAAATACGTGACGTAGAAAGTAATAATTTCTTGGGTAGTTT
GCAGTTTTAAAATTATGTTTTAAAATGGACTATCATATGCTTACCGTAACTTGAAAGTATTTCGATTTCT
TGGCTTTATATATCTTGTGGAAAGGACGAAACACCGTATCTTGAAAAAAGGTACACGTTTTAGAGCTAGA
AATAGCAAGTTAAAATAAGGCTAGTCCGTTATCAACTTGAAAAAGTGGCACCGAGTCGGTGCTTTTTTAA
GCTTGGCGTAACTAGATCTTGAGACAAATGGCAGTATTCATCCACAATTTTAAAAGAAAAGGGGGGATTG
GGGGGTACAGTGCAGGGGAAAGAATAGTAGACATAATAGCAACAGACATACAAACTAAAGAATTACAAAA
ACAAATTACAAAAATTCAAAATTTTCGGGTTTATTACAGGGACAGCAGAGATCCACTTTGGCGCCGGCTC
GAGGGGG
