>Addgene plasmid #77147 | PGM2L1 gRNA (BRDN0001147006) | depositor partial sequence | sequence record 144607 | Target Sequence
TATCTTGAAAAAAGGTACAC
