>Addgene plasmid #77147 | PGM2L1 gRNA (BRDN0001147006) | addgene partial sequence | sequence record 187205 | hU6-F
GTAGAAAGTAATAATTTCTTGGGTAGTTTGCAGTTTTAAAATTATGTTTTAAAATGGACTATCATATGCT
TACCGTAACTTGAAAGTATTTCGATTTCTTGGCTTTATATATCTTGTGGAAAGGACGAAACACCGTATCT
TGAAAAAAGGTACACGTTTTAGAGCTAGAAATAGCAAGTTAAAATAAGGCTAGTCCGTTATCAACTTGAA
AAAGTGGCACCGAGTCGGTGCTTTTTTAAGCTTGGCGTAACTAGATCTTGAGACAAATGGCAGTATTCAT
CCACAATTTTAAAAGAAAAGGGGGGATTGGGGGGTACAGTGCAGGGGAAAGAATAGTAGACATAATAGCA
ACAGACATACAAACTAAAGAATTACAAAAACAAATTACAAAAATTCAAAATTTTCGGGTTTATTACAGGG
ACAGCAGAGATCCACTTTGGCGCCGGCTCGAGGGGGCCCGGGTGCAAAGATGGATAAAGTTTTAAACAGA
GAGGAATCTTTGCAGCTAATGGACCTTCTAGGTCTTGAAAGGAGTGGGAATTGGCTCCGGTGCCCGTCAG
TGGGCAGAGC
